Addgene plasmid #58223: pFGL821
Purpose: For fungal transformation via ATMT. Transformants to be selected by hygromicin resistance.
Depositing lab: Naweed Naqvi. Depositing organization: Temasek Life Sciences Laboratory. Publication: A series of vectors for fungal transformation. Sweigard JA, Chumley F, Carroll A, Farrall L, Valent B. Fungal Genetics Reports, 1997. Vol. 44, Article 19 10.4148/1941-4765.1287.
Backbone
  Vector backbone: pFGL815
  Modifications to backbone: Hygromycin B resistance (hptII) cassette (1.4kb) has been cloned into pFGL815 (Addgene 52322) between Xba1 and Sal1 sites.
  Vector type: Bacterial Expression
  Selectable markers: Hygromycin
Growth in bacteria
  Bacterial resistance: Kanamycin, 50 μg/mL
  Growth temperature: 37°C
  Growth strain: XL1 Blue
  Copy number: High Copy
Gene/Insert
  Gene/Insert name: hygromycin B phosphotransferase (alt name: hptII)
  Species: Escherichia coli
  Insert size (bp): 1422
  Promoter: Aspergillus nidulans trpC promoter
  Cloning method: Restriction Enzyme; 5′ cloning site XhoI (destroyed during cloning); 3′ cloning site SalI (not destroyed)
  Sequencing primers: 5′ GATCCTCGAGTGATATTGAAGGAGCACTTTTTGGGC; 3′ GACGTCGACTGGTTCCGGTCGGCATCTACTCTATT
Resource information
  A portion of this plasmid was derived from a plasmid made by: pCB1003 from FGSC (Fungal Genetics Stock Center).
Terms and licenses: Academic/Nonprofit Terms; Industry Terms: Not Available to Industry
Depositor comments: Reference: Sweigard J, Chumley F, Carroll A, Farrall L, Valent B (1997) A series of vectors for fungal transformation. Fungal Genet Newsl 44: 52-53
How to cite: pFGL821 was a gift from Naweed Naqvi (Addgene plasmid # 58223 ; http://n2t.net/addgene:58223 ; RRID:Addgene_58223)
