[The description below was written by a language model from this plasmid's Addgene catalogue record and pLannotate feature annotations shown in this document.]
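Description:
pFGL821 is a binary T-DNA vector for transforming filamentous fungi by Agrobacterium tumefaciens-mediated transformation (ATMT), with transformants selected on hygromycin. It was made from the backbone pFGL815 by inserting a roughly 1.4 kb hygromycin B resistance cassette, derived from the fungal vector pCB1003. The record is slightly inconsistent about the cloning sites: the backbone notes give XbaI and SalI, whereas the insert fields list a destroyed XhoI site at the 5′ end and a retained SalI site at the 3′ end. Although catalogued as a bacterial expression vector, its annotated architecture is that of a pCAMBIA-style binary plasmid of about 8.3 kb.

The backbone carries two replication systems. A ColE1/pMB1-type origin with the pBR322 bom mobilisation region gives high-copy propagation in E. coli, while the pVS1 oriV with RepA and the StaA stability protein supports replication and maintenance in Agrobacterium. A kanamycin resistance gene (aphA-3 type) outside the T-DNA provides bacterial selection in both hosts. The transferred segment is bounded by nopaline C58 left and right border repeats. It contains the E. coli hygromycin B phosphotransferase gene (hptII) driven by the Aspergillus nidulans trpC promoter, which is active in many fungi. Also within the borders are remnants of a pUC-type multiple cloning site, a lacZα fragment, and a CaMV poly(A) signal near the left border. The remaining cloning sites presumably allow users to add sequences such as gene-targeting flanks or expression cassettes, though the record describes the plasmid only as a hygromycin-selectable ATMT vector and states no further payload.
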