Features (pLannotate 1.2.2; 15 found; start..end, strand, type, name):
      6..28      +  misc_feature   MCS (fragment): pUC18/19 multiple cloning site
     53..404     +  promoter       trpC promoter: promoter for Aspergillus nidulans trpC
    409..1434    +  CDS            HygR: hygromycin B phosphotransferase confers resistance to hygromycin
   1476..1630    +  CDS            lacZα (fragment): LacZα fragment of β-galactosidase; lacZ fragment
   1696..1720    +  misc_feature   RB T-DNA repeat: right border repeat from nopaline C58 T-DNA
   2060..2461    +  CDS            Y4CG_SINFN (fragment): Protein inferred from homology: Swiss-Prot protein existence level 3. From Sinorhizobium fredii (strain NBRC 101917 / NGR234).
   3021..3650    +  CDS            pVS1 StaA: stability protein from the Pseudomonas plasmid pVS1 (Heeb et al., 2000)
   4083..5151    +  CDS            pVS1 RepA (fragment): replication protein from the Pseudomonas plasmid pVS1 (Heeb et al., 2000)
   5217..5411    +  rep_origin     pVS1 oriV: origin of replication for the Pseudomonas plasmid pVS1 (Heeb et al., 2000)
   5614..5653    +  CDS            rop (fragment): Rop protein, which maintains plasmids at low copy number; rop
   5755..5895    +  misc_feature   bom: basis of mobility region from pBR322
   6081..6669    -  rep_origin     ori: high-copy-number ColE1/pMB1/pBR322/pUC origin of replication
   6756..7550    -  CDS            KanR: aminoglycoside phosphotransferase; aphA-3; confers resistance to kanamycin
   7975..7999    +  misc_feature   LB T-DNA repeat: left border repeat from nopaline C58 T-DNA
   8077..8251    -  polyA_signal   CaMV poly(A) signal: cauliflower mosaic virus polyadenylation signal
>Addgene plasmid #58223 | pFGL821 | depositor full sequence | sequence record 89704 | pFGL821 sequence 8251 bps
CTCGAGAATTCGAGCTCGGTACCCGGGGGATCCACTAGTTCTAGAGTCGAGTATATTGAAGGAGCACTTT
TTGGGCTTGGCTGGAGCTAGTGGAGGTCAACAATGAATGCCTATTTTGGTTTAGTCGTCCAGGCGGTGAG
CACAAAATTTGTGTCGTTTGACAAGATGGTTCATTTAGGCAACTGGTCAGATCAGCCCCACTTGTAGCAG
TAGCGGCGGCGCTCGAAGTGTGACTCTTATTAGCAGACAGGAACGAGGACATTATTATCATCTGCTGCTT
GGTGCACGATAACTTGGTGCGTTTGTCAAGCAAGGTAAGTGGACGACCCGGTCATACCTTCTTAAGTTCG
CCCTTCCTCCCTTTATTTCAGATTCAATCTGACTTACCTATTCTACCCAAGCATCCAAATGAAAAAGCCT
GAACTCACCGCGACGTCTGTCGAGAAGTTTCTGATCGAAAAGTTCGACAGCGTCTCCGACCTGATGCAGC
TCTCGGAGGGCGAAGAATCTCGTGCTTTCAGCTTCGATGTAGGAGGGCGTGGATATGTCCTGCGGGTAAA
TAGCTGCGCCGATGGTTTCTACAAAGATCGTTATGTTTATCGGCACTTTGCATCGGCCGCGCTCCCGATT
CCGGAAGTGCTTGACATTGGGGAGTTTAGCGAGAGCCTGACCTATTGCATCTCCCGCCGTTCACAGGGTG
TCACGTTGCAAGACCTGCCTGAAACCGAACTGCCCGCTGTTCTACAACCGGTCGCGGAGGCTATGGATGC
GATCGCTGCGGCCGATCTTAGCCAGACGAGCGGGTTCGGCCCATTCGGACCGCAAGGAATCGGTCAATAC
ACTACATGGCGTGATTTCATATGCGCGATTGCTGATCCCCATGTGTATCACTGGCAAACTGTGATGGACG
ACACCGTCAGTGCGTCCGTCGCGCAGGCTCTCGATGAGCTGATGCTTTGGGCCGAGGACTGCCCCGAAGT
CCGGCACCTCGTGCACGCGGATTTCGGCTCCAACAATGTCCTGACGGACAATGGCCGCATAACAGCGGTC
ATTGACTGGAGCGAGGCGATGTTCGGGGATTCCCAATACGAGGTCGCCAACATCTTCTTCTGGAGGCCGT
GGTTGGCTTGTATGGAGCAGCAGACGCGCTACTTCGAGCGGAGGCATCCGGAGCTTGCAGGATCGCCACG
ACTCCGGGCGTATATGCTCCGCATTGGTCTTGACCAACTCTATCAGAGCTTGGTTGACGGCAATTTCGAT
GATGCAGCTTGGGCGCAGGGTCGATGCGACGCAATCGTCCGATCCGGAGCCGGGACTGTCGGGCGTACAC
AAATCGCCCGCAGAAGCGCGGCCGTCTGGACCGATGGCTGTGTAGAAGTACTCGCCGATAGTGGAAACCG
ACGCCCCAGCACTCGTCCGAGGGCAAAGAAATAGAGTAGATGCCGACCGGAACCAGTCGACCTGCAGAAG
CTTGGCACTGGCCGTCGTTTTACAACGTCGTGACTGGGAAAACCCTGGCGTTACCCAACTTAATCGCCTT
GCAGCACATCCCCCTTTCGCCAGCTGGCGTAATAGCGAAGAGGCCCGCACCGATCGCCCTTCCCAACAGT
TGCGCAGCCTGAATGGCGAATGCTAGAGCAGCTTGAGCTTGGATCAGATTGTCGTTTCCCGCCTTCAGTT
TAAACTATCAGTGTTTGACAGGATATATTGGCGGGTAAACCTAAGAGAAAAGAGCGTTTATTAGAATAAT
CGGATATTTAAAAGGGCGTGAAAAGGTTTATCCGTTGGTCCATTTGTATGTCCATGCCAACCACAGGGTT
CCCCTCGGGATCAAAGTACTTTGATCCAACCCCTCCGCTGCTATAGTGCAGTCGGCTTCTGACGTTCAGT
GCAGCCGTCTTCTGAAAACGACATGTCGCACAAGTCCTAAGTTACGCGACAGGCTGCCGCCCTGCCCTTT
TCCTGGCGTTTTCTTGTCGCGTGTTTTAGTCGCATAAAGTAGAATACTTGCGACTAGAACCGGAGACATT
ACGCCATGAACAAGAGCGCCGCCGCTGGCCTGCTGGGCTATGCCCGCGTCAGCACCGACGACCAGGACTT
GACCAACCAACGGGCCGAACTGCACGCGGCCGGCTGCACCAAGCTGTTTTCCGAGAAGATCACCGGCACC
AGGCGCGACCGCCCGGAGCTGGCCAGGATGCTTGACCACCTACGCCCTGGCGACGTTGTGACAGTGACCA
GGCTAGACCGCCTGGCCCGCAGCACCCGCGACCTACTGGACATTGCCGAGCGCATCCAGGAGGCCGGCGC
GGGCCTGCGTAGCCTGGCAGAGCCGTGGGCCGACACCACCACGCCGGCCGGCCGCATGGTGTTGACCGTG
TTCGCCGGCATTGCCGAGTTCGAGCGTTCCCTAATCATCGACCGCACCCGGAGCGGGCGCGAGGCCGCCA
AGGCCCGAGGCGTGAAGTTTGGCCCCCGCCCTACCCTCACCCCGGCACAGATCGCGCACGCCCGCGAGCT
GATCGACCAGGAAGGCCGCACCGTGAAAGAGGCGGCTGCACTGCTTGGCGTGCATCGCTCGACCCTGTAC
CGCGCACTTGAGCGCAGCGAGGAAGTGACGCCCACCGAGGCCAGGCGGCGCGGTGCCTTCCGTGAGGACG
CATTGACCGAGGCCGACGCCCTGGCGGCCGCCGAGAATGAACGCCAAGAGGAACAAGCATGAAACCGCAC
CAGGACGGCCAGGACGAACCGTTTTTCATTACCGAAGAGATCGAGGCGGAGATGATCGCGGCCGGGTACG
TGTTCGAGCCGCCCGCGCACGTCTCAACCGTGCGGCTGCATGAAATCCTGGCCGGTTTGTCTGATGCCAA
GCTGGCGGCCTGGCCGGCCAGCTTGGCCGCTGAAGAAACCGAGCGCCGCCGTCTAAAAAGGTGATGTGTA
TTTGAGTAAAACAGCTTGCGTCATGCGGTCGCTGCGTATATGATGCGATGAGTAAATAAACAAATACGCA
AGGGGAACGCATGAAGGTTATCGCTGTACTTAACCAGAAAGGCGGGTCAGGCAAGACGACCATCGCAACC
CATCTAGCCCGCGCCCTGCAACTCGCCGGGGCCGATGTTCTGTTAGTCGATTCCGATCCCCAGGGCAGTG
CCCGCGATTGGGCGGCCGTGCGGGAAGATCAACCGCTAACCGTTGTCGGCATCGACCGCCCGACGATTGA
CCGCGACGTGAAGGCCATCGGCCGGCGCGACTTCGTAGTGATCGACGGAGCGCCCCAGGCGGCGGACTTG
GCTGTGTCCGCGATCAAGGCAGCCGACTTCGTGCTGATTCCGGTGCAGCCAAGCCCTTACGACATATGGG
CCACCGCCGACCTGGTGGAGCTGGTTAAGCAGCGCATTGAGGTCACGGATGGAAGGCTACAAGCGGCCTT
TGTCGTGTCGCGGGCGATCAAAGGCACGCGCATCGGCGGTGAGGTTGCCGAGGCGCTGGCCGGGTACGAG
CTGCCCATTCTTGAGTCCCGTATCACGCAGCGCGTGAGCTACCCAGGCACTGCCGCCGCCGGCACAACCG
TTCTTGAATCAGAACCCGAGGGCGACGCTGCCCGCGAGGTCCAGGCGCTGGCCGCTGAAATTAAATCAAA
ACTCATTTGAGTTAATGAGGTAAAGAGAAAATGAGCAAAAGCACAAACACGCTAAGTGCCGGCCGTCCGA
GCGCACGCAGCAGCAAGGCTGCAACGTTGGCCAGCCTGGCAGACACGCCAGCCATGAAGCGGGTCAACTT
TCAGTTGCCGGCGGAGGATCACACCAAGCTGAAGATGTACGCGGTACGCCAAGGCAAGACCATTACCGAG
CTGCTATCTGAATACATCGCGCAGCTACCAGAGTAAATGAGCAAATGAATAAATGAGTAGATGAATTTTA
GCGGCTAAAGGAGGCGGCATGGAAAATCAAGAACAACCAGGCACCGACGCCGTGGAATGCCCCATGTGTG
GAGGAACGGGCGGTTGGCCAGGCGTAAGCGGCTGGGTTGTCTGCCGGCCCTGCAATGGCACTGGAACCCC
CAAGCCCGAGGAATCGGCGTGACGGTCGCAAACCATCCGGCCCGGTACAAATCGGCGCGGCGCTGGGTGA
TGACCTGGTGGAGAAGTTGAAGGCCGCGCAGGCCGCCCAGCGGCAACGCATCGAGGCAGAAGCACGCCCC
GGTGAATCGTGGCAAGCGGCCGCTGATCGAATCCGCAAAGAATCCCGGCAACCGCCGGCAGCCGGTGCGC
CGTCGATTAGGAAGCCGCCCAAGGGCGACGAGCAACCAGATTTTTTCGTTCCGATGCTCTATGACGTGGG
CACCCGCGATAGTCGCAGCATCATGGACGTGGCCGTTTTCCGTCTGTCGAAGCGTGACCGACGAGCTGGC
GAGGTGATCCGCTACGAGCTTCCAGACGGGCACGTAGAGGTTTCCGCAGGGCCGGCCGGCATGGCCAGTG
TGTGGGATTACGACCTGGTACTGATGGCGGTTTCCCATCTAACCGAATCCATGAACCGATACCGGGAAGG
GAAGGGAGACAAGCCCGGCCGCGTGTTCCGTCCACACGTTGCGGACGTACTCAAGTTCTGCCGGCGAGCC
GATGGCGGAAAGCAGAAAGACGACCTGGTAGAAACCTGCATTCGGTTAAACACCACGCACGTTGCCATGC
AGCGTACGAAGAAGGCCAAGAACGGCCGCCTGGTGACGGTATCCGAGGGTGAAGCCTTGATTAGCCGCTA
CAAGATCGTAAAGAGCGAAACCGGGCGGCCGGAGTACATCGAGATCGAGCTAGCTGATTGGATGTACCGC
GAGATCACAGAAGGCAAGAACCCGGACGTGCTGACGGTTCACCCCGATTACTTTTTGATCGATCCCGGCA
TCGGCCGTTTTCTCTACCGCCTGGCACGCCGCGCCGCAGGCAAGGCAGAAGCCAGATGGTTGTTCAAGAC
GATCTACGAACGCAGTGGCAGCGCCGGAGAGTTCAAGAAGTTCTGTTTCACCGTGCGCAAGCTGATCGGG
TCAAATGACCTGCCGGAGTACGATTTGAAGGAGGAGGCGGGGCAGGCTGGCCCGATCCTAGTCATGCGCT
ACCGCAACCTGATCGAGGGCGAAGCATCCGCCGGTTCCTAATGTACGGAGCAGATGCTAGGGCAAATTGC
CCTAGCAGGGGAAAAAGGTCGAAAAGGTCTCTTTCCTGTGGATAGCACGTACATTGGGAACCCAAAGCCG
TACATTGGGAACCGGAACCCGTACATTGGGAACCCAAAGCCGTACATTGGGAACCGGTCACACATGTAAG
TGACTGATATAAAAGAGAAAAAAGGCGATTTTTCCGCCTAAAACTCTTTAAAACTTATTAAAACTCTTAA
AACCCGCCTGGCCTGTGCATAACTGTCTGGCCAGCGCACAGCCGAAGAGCTGCAAAAAGCGCCTACCCTT
CGGTCGCTGCGCTCCCTACGCCCCGCCGCTTCGCGTCGGCCTATCGCGGCCGCTGGCCGCTCAAAAATGG
CTGGCCTACGGCCAGGCAATCTACCAGGGCGCGGACAAGCCGCGCCGTCGCCACTCGACCGCCGGCGCCC
ACATCAAGGCACCCTGCCTCGCGCGTTTCGGTGATGACGGTGAAAACCTCTGACACATGCAGCTCCCGGA
GACGGTCACAGCTTGTCTGTAAGCGGATGCCGGGAGCAGACAAGCCCGTCAGGGCGCGTCAGCGGGTGTT
GGCGGGTGTCGGGGCGCAGCCATGACCCAGTCACGTAGCGATAGCGGAGTGTATACTGGCTTAACTATGC
GGCATCAGAGCAGATTGTACTGAGAGTGCACCATATGCGGTGTGAAATACCGCACAGATGCGTAAGGAGA
AAATACCGCATCAGGCGCTCTTCCGCTTCCTCGCTCACTGACTCGCTGCGCTCGGTCGTTCGGCTGCGGC
GAGCGGTATCAGCTCACTCAAAGGCGGTAATACGGTTATCCACAGAATCAGGGGATAACGCAGGAAAGAA
CATGTGAGCAAAAGGCCAGCAAAAGGCCAGGAACCGTAAAAAGGCCGCGTTGCTGGCGTTTTTCCATAGG
CTCCGCCCCCCTGACGAGCATCACAAAAATCGACGCTCAAGTCAGAGGTGGCGAAACCCGACAGGACTAT
AAAGATACCAGGCGTTTCCCCCTGGAAGCTCCCTCGTGCGCTCTCCTGTTCCGACCCTGCCGCTTACCGG
ATACCTGTCCGCCTTTCTCCCTTCGGGAAGCGTGGCGCTTTCTCATAGCTCACGCTGTAGGTATCTCAGT
TCGGTGTAGGTCGTTCGCTCCAAGCTGGGCTGTGTGCACGAACCCCCCGTTCAGCCCGACCGCTGCGCCT
TATCCGGTAACTATCGTCTTGAGTCCAACCCGGTAAGACACGACTTATCGCCACTGGCAGCAGCCACTGG
TAACAGGATTAGCAGAGCGAGGTATGTAGGCGGTGCTACAGAGTTCTTGAAGTGGTGGCCTAACTACGGC
TACACTAGAAGGACAGTATTTGGTATCTGCGCTCTGCTGAAGCCAGTTACCTTCGGAAAAAGAGTTGGTA
GCTCTTGATCCGGCAAACAAACCACCGCTGGTAGCGGTGGTTTTTTTGTTTGCAAGCAGCAGATTACGCG
CAGAAAAAAAGGATCTCAAGAAGATCCTTTGATCTTTTCTACGGGGTCTGACGCTCAGTGGAACGAAAAC
TCACGTTAAGGGATTTTGGTCATGCATTCTAGGTACTAAAACAATTCATCCAGTAAAATATAATATTTTA
TTTTCTCCCAATCAGGCTTGATCCCCAGTAAGTCAAAAAATAGCTCGACATACTGTTCTTCCCCGATATC
CTCCCTGATCGACCGGACGCAGAAGGCAATGTCATACCACTTGTCCGCCCTGCCGCTTCTCCCAAGATCA
ATAAAGCCACTTACTTTGCCATCTTTCACAAAGATGTTGCTGTCTCCCAGGTCGCCGTGGGAAAAGACAA
GTTCCTCTTCGGGCTTTTCCGTCTTTAAAAAATCATACAGCTCGCGCGGATCTTTAAATGGAGTGTCTTC
TTCCCAGTTTTCGCAATCCACATCGGCCAGATCGTTATTCAGTAAGTAATCCAATTCGGCTAAGCGGCTG
TCTAAGCTATTCGTATAGGGACAATCCGATATGTCGATGGAGTGAAAGAGCCTGATGCACTCCGCATACA
GCTCGATAATCTTTTCAGGGCTTTGTTCATCTTCATACTCTTCCGAGCAAAGGACGCCATCGGCCTCACT
CATGAGCAGATTGCTCCAGCCATCATGCCGTTCAAAGTGCAGGACCTTTGGAACAGGCAGCTTTCCTTCC
AGCCATAGCATCATGTCCTTTTCCCGTTCCACATCATAGGTGGTCCCTTTATACCGGCTGTCCGTCATTT
TTAAATATAGGTTTTCATTTTCTCCCACCAGCTTATATACCTTAGCAGGAGACATTCCTTCCGTATCTTT
TACGCAGCGGTATTTTTCGATCAGTTTTTTCAATTCCGGTGATATTCTCATTTTAGCCATTTATTATTTC
CTTCCTCTTTTCTACAGTATTTAAAGATACCCCAAGAAGCTAATTATAACAAGACGAACTCCAATTCACT
GTTCCTTGCATTCTAAAACCTTAAATACCAGAAAACAGCTTTTTCAAAGTTGTTTTCAAAGTTGGCGTAT
AACATAGTATCGACGGAGCCGATTTTGAAACCGCGGTGATCACAGGCAGCAACGCTCTGTCATCGTTACA
ATCAACATGCTACCCTCCGCGAGATCATCCGTGTTTCAAACCCGGCAGCTTAGTTGCCGTTCTTCCGAAT
AGCATCGGTAACATGAGCAAAGTCTGCCGCCTTACAACGGCTCTCCCGCTGACGCCGTCCCGGACTGATG
GGCTGCCTGTATCGAGTGGTGATTTTGTGCCGAGCTGCCGGTCGGGGAGCTGTTGGCTGGCTGGTGGCAG
GATATATTGTGGTGTAAACAAATTGACGCTTAGACAACTTAATAACACATTGCGGACGTTTTTAATGTAC
TGAATTAACGCCGAATTAATTCGGGGGATCTGGATTTTAGTACTGGATTTTGGTTTTAGGAATTAGAAAT
TTTATTGATAGAAGTATTTTACAAATACAAATACATACTAAGGGTTTCTTATATGCTCAACACATGAGCG
AAACCCTATAGGAACCCTAATTCCCTTATCTGGGAACTACTCACACATTATTATGGAGAAA
