>Addgene plasmid #58223 | pFGL821 | depositor partial sequence | sequence record 89705 | HptII cassette (1.4kb_Xba1_Sal1)
TCTAGAGTCGAGTATATTGAAGGAGCACTTTTTGGGCTTGGCTGGAGCTAGTGGAGGTCAACAATGAATG
CCTATTTTGGTTTAGTCGTCCAGGCGGTGAGCACAAAATTTGTGTCGTTTGACAAGATGGTTCATTTAGG
CAACTGGTCAGATCAGCCCCACTTGTAGCAGTAGCGGCGGCGCTCGAAGTGTGACTCTTATTAGCAGACA
GGAACGAGGACATTATTATCATCTGCTGCTTGGTGCACGATAACTTGGTGCGTTTGTCAAGCAAGGTAAG
TGGACGACCCGGTCATACCTTCTTAAGTTCGCCCTTCCTCCCTTTATTTCAGATTCAATCTGACTTACCT
ATTCTACCCAAGCATCCAAATGAAAAAGCCTGAACTCACCGCGACGTCTGTCGAGAAGTTTCTGATCGAA
AAGTTCGACAGCGTCTCCGACCTGATGCAGCTCTCGGAGGGCGAAGAATCTCGTGCTTTCAGCTTCGATG
TAGGAGGGCGTGGATATGTCCTGCGGGTAAATAGCTGCGCCGATGGTTTCTACAAAGATCGTTATGTTTA
TCGGCACTTTGCATCGGCCGCGCTCCCGATTCCGGAAGTGCTTGACATTGGGGAGTTTAGCGAGAGCCTG
ACCTATTGCATCTCCCGCCGTTCACAGGGTGTCACGTTGCAAGACCTGCCTGAAACCGAACTGCCCGCTG
TTCTACAACCGGTCGCGGAGGCTATGGATGCGATCGCTGCGGCCGATCTTAGCCAGACGAGCGGGTTCGG
CCCATTCGGACCGCAAGGAATCGGTCAATACACTACATGGCGTGATTTCATATGCGCGATTGCTGATCCC
CATGTGTATCACTGGCAAACTGTGATGGACGACACCGTCAGTGCGTCCGTCGCGCAGGCTCTCGATGAGC
TGATGCTTTGGGCCGAGGACTGCCCCGAAGTCCGGCACCTCGTGCACGCGGATTTCGGCTCCAACAATGT
CCTGACGGACAATGGCCGCATAACAGCGGTCATTGACTGGAGCGAGGCGATGTTCGGGGATTCCCAATAC
GAGGTCGCCAACATCTTCTTCTGGAGGCCGTGGTTGGCTTGTATGGAGCAGCAGACGCGCTACTTCGAGC
GGAGGCATCCGGAGCTTGCAGGATCGCCACGACTCCGGGCGTATATGCTCCGCATTGGTCTTGACCAACT
CTATCAGAGCTTGGTTGACGGCAATTTCGATGATGCAGCTTGGGCGCAGGGTCGATGCGACGCAATCGTC
CGATCCGGAGCCGGGACTGTCGGGCGTACACAAATCGCCCGCAGAAGCGCGGCCGTCTGGACCGATGGCT
GTGTAGAAGTACTCGCCGATAGTGGAAACCGACGCCCCAGCACTCGTCCGAGGGCAAAGAAATAGAGTAG
ATGCCGACCGGAACCAGTCGAC
