>Addgene plasmid #58223 | pFGL821 | addgene partial sequence | sequence record 113927 | LB-F1 5'-gtggtgtaaacaaattgacgc-3'
TGTACTGAATTAACGCCGAATTAATTCGGGGGATCTGGATTTTAGTACTGGATTTTGGTTTTAGGAATTA
GAAATTTTATTGATAGAAGTATTTTACAAATACAAATACATACTAAGGGTTTCTTATATGCTCAACACAT
GAGCGAAACCCTATAGGAACCCTAATTCCCTTATCTGGGAACTACTCACACATTATTATGGAGAAACTCG
AGAATTCGAGCTCGGTACCCGGGGGATCCACTAGTTCTAGAGTCGAGTATATTGAAGGAGCACTTTTTGG
GCTTGGCTGGAGCTAGTGGAGGTCAACAATGAATGCCTATTTTGGTTTAGTCGTCCAGGCGGTGAGCACA
AAATTTGTGTCGTTTGACAAGATGGTTCATTTAGGCAACTGGTCAGATCAGCCCCACTTGTAGCAGTAGC
GGCGGCGCTCGAAGTGTGACTCTTATTAGCAGACAGGAACGAGGACATTATTATCATCTGCTGCTTGGTG
CACGATAACTTGGTGCGTTTGTCAAGCAAGGTAAGTGGACGACCCGGTCATACCTTCTTAAGTTCGCCCT
TCCTCCCTTTATTTCAGATTCAATCTGACTTACCTATTCTACCCAAGCATCCAAATGAAAAAGCCTGAAC
TCACCGCGACGTCTGTCGAGAAGTTTCTGATCGAAAAGTTCGACAGCGTCTCCGACCTGATGCAGCTCTC
GGA
