>Addgene plasmid #58223 | pFGL821 | addgene partial sequence | sequence record 113929 | M13-F20 5'-TGTAAAACGACGGCCAGT-3'
TCGGCATCTACTCTATTTCTTTGCCCTCGGACGAGTGCTGGGGCGTCGGTTTCCACTATCGGCGAGTACT
TCTACACAGCCATCGGTCCAGACGGCCGCGCTTCTGCGGGCGATTTGTGTACGCCCGACAGTCCCGGCTC
CGGATCGGACGATTGCGTCGCATCGACCCTGCGCCCAAGCTGCATCATCGAAATTGCCGTCAACCAAGCT
CTGATAGAGTTGGTCAAGACCAATGCGGAGCATATACGCCCGGAGTCGTGGCGATCCTGCAAGCTCCGGA
TGCCTCCGCTCGAAGTAGCGCGTCTGCTGCTCCATACAAGCCAACCACGGCCTCCAGAAGAAGATGTTGG
CGACCTCGTATTGGGAATCCCCGAACATCGCCTCGCTCCAGTCAATGACCGCTGTTATGCGGCCATTGTC
CGTCAGGACATTGTTGGAGCCGAAATCCGCGTGCACGAGGTGCCGGACTTCGGGGCAGTCCTCGGCCCAA
AGCATCAGCTCATCGAGAGCCTGCGCGACGGACGCACTGACGGTGTCGTCCATCACAGTTTGCCAGTGAT
ACACATGGGGATCAGCAATCGCGCATATGAAATCACGCCATGTAGTGTATTGACCGA
